>Addgene plasmid #22594 | Flag-HA-OTUD4 | addgene full sequence | sequence record 208889 | Addgene NGS Result
CCGGTGATGCCGGCCACGATGCGTCCGGCGTAGAGGCGATTAGTCCAATTTGTTAAAGACAGGATATCAG
TGGTCCAGGCTCTAGTTTTGACTCAACAATATCACCAGCTGAAGCCTATAGAGTACGAGCCATAGATAAA
ATAAAAGATTTTATTTAGTCTCCAGAAAAAGGGGGGAATGAAAGACCCCACCTGTAGGTTTGGCAAGCTA
GCTTAAGTAACGCCATTTTGCAAGGCATGGAAAATACATAACTGAGAATAGAGAAGTTCAGATCAAGGTT
AGGAACAGAGAGACAGCAGAATATGGGCCAAACAGGATATCTGTGGTAAGCAGTTCCTGCCCCGGCTCAG
GGCCAAGAACAGATGGTCCCCAGATGCGGTCCCGCCCTCAGCAGTTTCTAGAGAACCATCAGATGTTTCC
AGGGTGCCCCAAGGACCTGAAATGACCCTGTGCCTTATTTGAACTAACCAATCAGTTCGCTTCTCGCTTC
TGTTCGCGCGCTTCTGCTCCCCGAGCTCAATAAAAGAGCCCACAACCCCTCACTCGGCGCGCCAGTCCTC
CGATAGACTGCGTCGCCCGGGTACCCGTATTCCCAATAAAGCCTCTTGCTGTTTGCATCCGAATCGTGGA
CTCGCTGATCCTTGGGAGGGTCTCCTCAGATTGATTGACTGCCCACCTCGGGGGTCTTTCATTTGGAGGT
TCCACCGAGATTTGGAGACCCCTGCCCAGGGACCACCGACCCCCCCGCCGGGAGGTAAGCTGGCCAGCGG
TCGTTTCGTGTCTGTCTCTGTCTTTGTGCGTGTTTGTGCCGGCATCTAATGTTTGCGCCTGCGTCTGTAC
TAGTTAGCTAACTAGCTCTGTATCTGGCGGACCCGTGGTGGAACTGACGAGTTCTGAACACCCGGCCGCA
ACCCTGGGAGACGTCCCAGGGACTTTGGGGGCCGTTTTTGTGGCCCGACCTGAGGAAGGGAGTCGATGTG
GAATCCGACCCCGTCAGGATATGTGGTTCTGGTAGGAGACGAGAACCTAAAACAGTTCCCGCCTCCGTCT
GAATTTTTGCTTTCGGTTTGGAACCGAAGCCGCGCGTCTTGTCTGCTGCAGCGCTGCAGCATCGTTCTGT
GTTGTCTCTGTCTGACTGTGTTTCTGTATTTGTCTGAAAATTAGGGCCAGACTGTTACCACTCCCTTAAG
TTTGACCTTAGGTCACTGGAAAGATGTCGAGCGGATCGCTCACAACCAGTCGGTAGATGTCAAGAAGAGA
CGTTGGGTTACCTTCTGCTCTGCAGAATGGCCAACCTTTAACGTCGGATGGCCGCGAGACGGCACCTTTA
ACCGAGACCTCATCACCCAGGTTAAGATCAAGGTCTTTTCACCTGGCCCGCATGGACACCCAGACCAGGT
CCCCTACATCGTGACCTGGGAAGCCTTGGCTTTTGACCCCCCTCCCTGGGTCAAGCCCTTTGTACACCCT
AAGCCTCCGCCTCCTCTTCCTCCATCCGCCCCGTCTCTCCCCCTTGAACCTCCTCGTTCGACCCCGCCTC
GATCCTCCCTTTATCCAGCCCTCACTCCTTCTCTAGGCGCCGGAATTAGATCCTTGACATTGATTATTGA
CTAGTTATTAATAGTAATCAATTACGGGGTCATTAGTTCATAGCCCATATATGGAGTTCCGCGTTACATA
ACTTACGGTAAATGGCCCGCCTGGCTGACCGCCCAACGACCCCCGCCCATTGACGTCAATAATGACGTAT
GTTCCCATAGTAACGCCAATAGGGACTTTCCATTGACGTCAATGGGTGGAGTATTTACGGTAAACTGCCC
ACTTGGCAGTACATCAAGTGTATCATATGCCAAGTACGCCCCCTATTGACGTCAATGACGGTAAATGGCC
CGCCTGGCATTATGCCCAGTACATGACCTTATGGGACTTTCCTACTTGGCAGTACATCTACGTATTAGTC
ATCGCTATTACCATGGTGATGCGGTTTTGGCAGTACATCAATGGGCGTGGATAGCGGTTTGACTCACGGG
GATTTCCAAGTCTCCACCCCATTGACGTCAATGGGAGTTTGTTTTGGCACCAAAATCAACGGGACTTTCC
AAAATGTCGTAACAACTCCGCCCCATTGACGCAAATGGGCGGTAGGCGTGTACGGTGGGAGGTCTATATA
AGCAGAGCTCTCCCTATCAGTGATAGAGATCTCCCTATCAGTGATAGAGATCGTCGACGAGCTCGTTTAG
TGAACCGTCAGATCGCCTGGAGACGCCATCCACGCTGTTTTGACCTCCATAGAAGACACCGGGACCGATC
CAGCCTCCGGGGATCTGCCACCATGGACTACAAGGATGACGATGACAAGCTCGATGGAGGATACCCATAC
GATGTTCCAGATTACGCTGCTCGAGGTTATCAAACAAGTTTGTACAAAAAAGTTGGCATGGCCTGTATTC
ACTATCTTCGAGAGAACAGAGAGAAATTTGAAGCGTTTATAGAAGGATCATTTGAAGAATATTTAAAGCG
TTTGGAAAATCCACAGGAATGGGTAGGACAAGTGGAAATAAGTGCCCTTTCTCTTATGTACAGGAAAGAT
TTTATAATTTATCGGGAACCAAATGTTTCTCCTTCACAAGTAACAGAAAATAATTTTCCTGAAAAGGTGT
TACTGTGTTTTTCAAATGGAAATCATTATGATATTGTGTATCCCATAAAGTATAAAGAAAGCTCTGCTAT
GTGTCAGTCTCTCCTTTATGAATTGCTGTATGAGAAGGTATTTAAAACTGATGTTAGTAAAATTGTGATG
GAACTAGACACGTTGGAAGTAGCTGATGAAGATAACAGTGAAATATCAGATTCAGAGGATGACAGTTGCA
AGAGTAAGACTGCTGCTGCTGCTGCTGATGTGAATGGATTTAAACCTTTGTCAGGCAATGAGCAGCTGAA
GAACAATGGGAACTCTACTAGCCTGCCTTTGTCTAGAAAGGTTCTTAAGTCACTCAATCCTGCAGTCTAT
AGAAATGTGGAATATGAAATTTGGCTGAAGTCTAAACAAGCTCAGCAAAAACGTGATTATTCCATTGCTG
CTGGCTTACAATATGAAGTTGGAGACAAATGTCAAGTTAGGTTGGATCACAATGGAAAATTTTTGAATGC
AGATGTTCAAGGAATTCATTCTGAGAATGGACCAGTTTTGGTTGAAGAACTGGGAAAGAAGCACACATCA
AAGAACCTCAAGGCACCTCCCCCAGAAAGCTGGAACACAGTGTCAGGGAAGAAGATGAAAAAACCTTCCA
CTTCTGGACAAAATTTCCATTCTGATGTGGATTACAGAGGGCCAAAGAATCCAAGCAAGCCAATAAAAGC
CCCATCAGCACTACCTCCTCGACTGCAGCATCCTTCAGGAGTAAGACAACATGCGTTCTCTAGTCATTCT
TCAGGGTCACAGTCTCAGAAATTCTCCAGTGAGCACAAAAATCTTAGCCGGACACCTTCACAGATCATAA
GAAAACCTGATCGTGAAAGAGTTGAGGATTTTGATCACACAAGTCGAGAATCTAACTATTTCGGCCTTTC
CCCAGAAGAGCGCAGAGAGAAGCAAGCTATAGAAGAATCCCGTTTACTCTATGAGATTCAGAACAGAGAT
GAACAGGCTTTCCCAGCCCTTTCCAGCTCATCAGTCAATCAGTCAGCTTCTCAGAGTAGCAATCCATGTG
TCCAGAGAAAATCATCACATGTAGGTGATAGAAAAGGAAGCAGGCGGAGAATGGATACAGAAGAACGAAA
AGACAAAGACTCTATTCATGGACATAGTCAGTTGGATAAAAGACCCGAACCAAGCACATTGGAGAATATT
ACTGATGATAAATATGCAACAGTTTCATCACCATCAAAGTCAAAGAAGTTAGAGTGCCCTTCTCCTGCGG
AACAAAAGCCAGCAGAACATGTGTCTTTGTCAAATCCAGCTCCCCTTCTAGTTTCTCCAGAGGTACATCT
AACTCCTGCGGTGCCTTCTTTACCAGCCACTGTGCCAGCCTGGCCAAGTGAACCTACAACTTTTGGACCA
ACAGGTGTCCCTGCTCCAATTCCCGTTTTGTCAGTGACACAGACTTTGACCACTGGACCTGATTCAGCTG
TATCCCAAGCTCATTTAACACCCTCTCCAGTTCCTGTGTCAATACAGGCAGTTAACCAGCCCTTGATGCC
TTTGCCTCAGACATTGAGCCTTTATCAAGACCCACTCTATCCTGGGTTTCCTTGTAATGAAAAGGGAGAT
CGAGCCATTGTACCACCTTATTCACTGTGTCAGACTGGGGAGGACCTACCTAAAGATAAGAATATTCTTC
GATTCTTCTTCAATCTTGGTGTGAAGGCATACAGTTGTCCTATGTGGGCCCCACATTCTTACCTGTACCC
TCTGCACCAGGCCTACCTGGCAGCCTGCAGGATGTACCCAAAGGTCCCTGTCCCTGTTTATCCTCATAAT
CCCTGGTTCCAAGAGGCTCCTGCTGCTCAGAATGAAAGTGATTGTACCTGTACTGATGCCCACTTTCCTA
TGCAGACTGAGGCCAGTGTTAATGGTCAAATGCCACAGCCAGAGATTGGACCGCCGACATTTTCTTCACC
TCTGGTTATCCCTCCATCTCAGGTGTCTGAAAGTCATGGACAATTGTCTTACCAGGCTGATCTTGAATCT
GAGACCCCTGGGCAGCTTCTGCATGCTGATTATGAAGAGTCACTAAGTGGCAAGAATATGTTCCCCCAGC
CATCTTTTGGACCCAATCCATTCTTAGGCCCAGTTCCTATTGCACCTCCTTTCTTTCCTCATGTTTGGTA
TGGGTACCCTTTTCAGGGATTCATAGAAAATCCAGTAATGAGGCAGAATATTGTCCTGCCCTCTGATGAA
AAAGGAGAATTGGATCTGTCTCTGGAAAATCTGGATCTGTCTAAAGATTGTGGTTCAGTTTCAACAGTAG
ATGAGTTTCCAGAAGCCAGGGGTGAACATGTACATTCTCTCCCTGAAGCAAGTGTGAGCAGTAAGCCGGA
CGAAGGCCGGACAGAGCAATCTTCCCAGACACGAAAGGCAGATACGGCATTGGCTTCCATCCCTCCTGTA
GCAGAGGGAAAGGCTCATCCTCCCACTCAGATTCTAAACAGAGAGAGAGAAACTGTGCCTGTTGAACTTG
AACCTAAAAGGACCATTCAAAGCCTGAAAGAAAAAACAGAAAAAGTAAAAGATCCTAAGACTGCTGCTGA
TGTGGTCAGCCCTGGGGCCAACTCTGTTGATAGCAGAGTGCAAAGACCAAAAGAAGAGAGTTCAGAAGAT
GAAAATGAAGTGTCTAATATTTTGAGAAGTGGTAGATCCAAGCAGTTCTATAATCAAACTTATGGAAGCA
GGAAGTACAAAAGTGATTGGGGCTATTCTGGTAGGGGTGGATATCAACATGTGAGAAGTGAGGAGTCCTG
GAAAGGACAGCCAAGCAGAAGTCGGGATGAAGGTTATCAGTACCATCGAAATGTCAGAGGGCGACCATTT
AGGGGAGATAGGAGGAGATCAGGGATGGGAGATGGCCATAGGGGACAGCACACTTGACCAACTTTCTTGT
ACAAAGTGGTTCGATAACGAATTCTACCGGGTAGGGGAGGCGCTTTTCCCAAGGCAGTCTGGAGCATGCG
CTTTAGCAGCCCCGCTGGGCACTTGGCGCTACACAAGTGGCCTCTGGCCTCGCACACATTCCACATCCAC
CGGTAGGCGCCAACCGGCTCCGTTCTTTGGTGGCCCCTTCGCGCCACCTTCTACTCCTCCCCTAGTCAGG
AAGTTCCCCCCCGCCCCGCAGCTCGCGTCGTGCAGGACGTGACAAATGGAAGTAGCACGTCTCACTAGTC
TCGTGCAGATGGACAGCACCGCTGAGCAATGGAAGCGGGTAGGCCTTTGGGGCAGCGGCCAATAGCAGCT
TTGCTCCTTCGCTTTCTGGGCTCAGAGGCTGGGAAGGGGTGGGTCCGGGGGCGGGCTCAGGGGCGGGCTC
AGGGGCGGGGCGGGCGCCCGAAGGTCCTCCGGAGGCCCGGCATTCTGCACGCTTCAAAAGCGCACGTCTG
CCGCGCTGTTCTCCTCTTCCTCATCTCCGGGCCTTTCGACCTGCAGCCCAAGCTTACCATGACCGAGTAC
AAGCCCACGGTGCGCCTCGCCACCCGCGACGACGTCCCCAGGGCCGTACGCACCCTCGCCGCCGCGTTCG
CCGACTACCCCGCCACGCGCCACACCGTCGATCCGGACCGCCACATCGAGCGGGTCACCGAGCTGCAAGA
ACTCTTCCTCACGCGCGTCGGGCTCGACATCGGCAAGGTGTGGGTCGCGGACGACGGCGCCGCGGTGGCG
GTCTGGACCACGCCGGAGAGCGTCGAAGCGGGGGCGGTGTTCGCCGAGATCGGCCCGCGCATGGCCGAGT
TGAGCGGTTCCCGGCTGGCCGCGCAGCAACAGATGGAAGGCCTCCTGGCGCCGCACCGGCCCAAGGAGCC
CGCGTGGTTCCTGGCCACCGTCGGCGTCTCGCCCGACCACCAGGGCAAGGGTCTGGGCAGCGCCGTCGTG
CTCCCCGGAGTGGAGGCGGCCGAGCGCGCCGGGGTGCCCGCCTTCCTGGAGACCTCCGCGCCCCGCAACC
TCCCCTTCTACGAGCGGCTCGGCTTCACCGTCACCGCCGACGTCGAGGTGCCCGAAGGACCGCGCACCTG
GTGCATGACCCGCAAGCCCGGTGCCTGACGCCCGCCCCACGACCCGCAGCGCCCGACCGAAAGGAGCGCA
CGACCCCATGCATCGATAAAATAAAAGATTTTATTTAGTCTCCAGAAAAAAAGATTTTATTTAGTCTCCA
GAAAAAGGGGGGAATGAAAGACCCCACCTGTAGGTTTGGCAAGCTAGCTTAAGTAACGCCATTTTGCAAG
GCATGGAAAATACATAACTGAGAATAGAGAAGTTCAGATCAAGGTTAGGAACAGAGAGACAGCAGAATAT
GGGCCAAACAGGATATCTGTGGTAAGCAGTTCCTGCCCCGGCTCAGGGCCAAGAACAGATGGTCCCCAGA
TGCGGTCCCGCCCTCAGCAGTTTCTAGAGAACCATCAGATGTTTCCAGGGTGCCCCAAGGACCTGAAATG
ACCCTGTGCCTTATTTGAACTAACCAATCAGTTCGCTTCTCGCTTCTGTTCGCGCGCTTCTGCTCCCCGA
GCTCAATAAAAGAGCCCACAACCCCTCACTCGGCGCGCCAGTCCTCCGATAGACTGCGTCGCCCGGGTAC
CCGTGTATCCAATAAACCCTCTTGCAGTTGCATCCGACTTGTGGTCTCGCTGTTCCTTGGGAGGGTCTCC
TCTGAGTGATTGACTACCCGTCAGCGGGGGTCTTTCATGGGTAACAGTTTCTTGAAGTTGGAGAACAACA
TTCTGAGGGTAGGAGTCGAATATTAAGTAATCCTGACTCAATTAGCCACTGTTTTGAATCCACATACTCC
AATACTCCTGAAATAGTTCATTATGGACAGCGCAGAAAGAGCTGGGGAGAATTGTGAAATTGTTATCCGC
TCACAATTCCACACAACATACGAGCCGGAAGCATAAAGTGTAAAGCCTGGGGTGCCTAATGAGTGAGCTA
ACTCACATTAATTGCGTTGCGCTCACTGCCCGCTTTCCAGTCGGGAAACCTGTCGTGCCAGCTGCATTAA
TGAATCGGCCAACGCGCGGGGAGAGGCGGTTTGCGTATTGGGCGCTCTTCCGCTTCCTCGCTCACTGACT
CGCTGCGCTCGGTCGTTCGGCTGCGGCGAGCGGTATCAGCTCACTCAAAGGCGGTAATACGGTTATCCAC
AGAATCAGGGGATAACGCAGGAAAGAACATGTGAGCAAAAGGCCAGCAAAAGGCCAGGAACCGTAAAAAG
GCCGCGTTGCTGGCGTTTTTCCATAGGCTCCGCCCCCCTGACGAGCATCACAAAAATCGACGCTCAAGTC
AGAGGTGGCGAAACCCGACAGGACTATAAAGATACCAGGCGTTTCCCCCTGGAAGCTCCCTCGTGCGCTC
TCCTGTTCCGACCCTGCCGCTTACCGGATACCTGTCCGCCTTTCTCCCTTCGGGAAGCGTGGCGCTTTCT
CATAGCTCACGCTGTAGGTATCTCAGTTCGGTGTAGGTCGTTCGCTCCAAGCTGGGCTGTGTGCACGAAC
CCCCCGTTCAGCCCGACCGCTGCGCCTTATCCGGTAACTATCGTCTTGAGTCCAACCCGGTAAGACACGA
CTTATCGCCACTGGCAGCAGCCACTGGTAACAGGATTAGCAGAGCGAGGTATGTAGGCGGTGCTACAGAG
TTCTTGAAGTGGTGGCCTAACTACGGCTACACTAGAAGAACAGTATTTGGTATCTGCGCTCTGCTGAAGC
CAGTTACCTTCGGAAAAAGAGTTGGTAGCTCTTGATCCGGCAAACAAACCACCGCTGGTAGCGGTGGTTT
TTTTGTTTGCAAGCAGCAGATTACGCGCAGAAAAAAAGGATCTCAAGAAGATCCTTTGATCTTTTCTACG
GGGTCTGACGCTCAGTGGAACGAAAACTCACGTTAAGGGATTTTGGTCATGAGATTATCAAAAAGGATCT
TCACCTAGATCCTTTTAAATTAAAAATGAAGTTTTAAATCAATCTAAAGTATATATGAGTAAACTTGGTC
TGACAGTTACCAATGCTTAATCAGTGAGGCACCTATCTCAGCGATCTGTCTATTTCGTTCATCCATAGTT
GCCTGACTCCCCGTCGTGTAGATAACTACGATACGGGAGGGCTTACCATCTGGCCCCAGTGCTGCAATGA
TACCGCGAGACCCACGCTCACCGGCTCCAGATTTATCAGCAATAAACCAGCCAGCCGGAAGGGCCGAGCG
CAGAAGTGGTCCTGCAACTTTATCCGCCTCCATCCAGTCTATTAATTGTTGCCGGGAAGCTAGAGTAAGT
AGTTCGCCAGTTAATAGTTTGCGCAACGTTGTTGCCATTGCTACAGGCATCGTGGTGTCACGCTCGTCGT
TTGGTATGGCTTCATTCAGCTCCGGTTCCCAACGATCAAGGCGAGTTACATGATCCCCCATGTTGTGCAA
AAAAGCGGTTAGCTCCTTCGGTCCTCCGATCGTTGTCAGAAGTAAGTTGGCCGCAGTGTTATCACTCATG
GTTATGGCAGCACTGCATAATTCTCTTACTGTCATGCCATCCGTAAGATGCTTTTCTGTGACTGGTGAGT
ACTCAACCAAGTCATTCTGAGAATAGTGTATGCGGCGACCGAGTTGCTCTTGCCCGGCGTCAATACGGGA
TAATACCGCGCCACATAGCAGAACTTTAAAAGTGCTCATCATTGGAAAACGTTCTTCGGGGCGAAAACTC
TCAAGGATCTTACCGCTGTTGAGATCCAGTTCGATGTAACCCACTCGTGCACCCAACTGATCTTCAGCAT
CTTTTACTTTCACCAGCGTTTCTGGGTGAGCAAAAACAGGAAGGCAAAATGCCGCAAAAAAGGGAATAAG
GGCGACACGGAAATGTTGAATACTCATACTCTTCCTTTTTCAATATTATTGAAGCATTTATCAGGGTTAT
TGTCTCATGAGCGGATACATATTTGAATGTATTTAGAAAAATAAACAAATAGGGGTTCCGCGCACATTTC
CCCGAAAAGTGCCACCTGACGTCTAAGAAACCATTATTATCATGACATTAACCTATAAAAATAGGCGTAT
CACGAGGCCCTTTCGTCTCGCGCGTTTCGGTGATGACGGTGAAAACCTCTGACACATGCAGCTCCCGGAG
ACGGTCACAGCTTGTCTGTAAGCGGATGCCGGGAGCAGACAAGCCCGTCAGGGCGCGTCAGCGGGTGTTG
GCGGGTGTCGGGGCTGGCTTAACTATGCGGCATCAGAGCAGATTGTACTGAGAGTGCACCATATGCGGTG
TGAAATACCGCACAGATGCGTAAGGAGAAAATACCGCATCAGGCGCCATTCGCCATTCAGGCTGCGCAAC
TGTTGGGAAGGGCGATCGGTGCGGGCCTCTTCGCTATTACGCCAGCTGGCGAAAGGGGGATGTGCTGCAA
GGCGATTAAGTTGGGTAACGCCAGGGTTTTCCCAGTCACGACGTTGTAAAACGACGGCGCAAGGAATGGT
GCATGCAAGGAGATGGCGCCCAACAGTCCCCCGGCCACGGGGCCTGCCACCATACCCACGCCGAAACAAG
CGCTCATGAGCCCGAAGTGGCGAGCCCGATCTTCCCCATCGGTGATGTCGGCGATATAGGCGCCAGCAAC
CGCACCTGTGGCG
Features (pLannotate 1.2.2; 28 found; start..end, strand, type, name):
     37..135     +  CDS            env (fragment): murine leukemia virus gPr80 envelope polyprotein precursor; env; proteolytically cleaved into gp70SU and p15TM subunits
    177..693     +  LTR            5' LTR: 5' long terminal repeat from murine embryonic stem cell virus
    757..1098    +  misc_feature   MESV Ψ: packaging signal of murine embryonic stem cell virus
   1165..1581    +  CDS            gag (truncated): truncated Moloney murine leukemia virus (MMLV) gag gene lacking the start codon
   1596..1975    +  enhancer       CMV enhancer: human cytomegalovirus immediate early enhancer
   1976..2179    +  promoter       CMV promoter: human cytomegalovirus (CMV) immediate early promoter
   2181..2200    +  promoter       PLtetO-1 promoter (fragment): modified phage lambda PL promoter with tet operator sites (Lutz and Bujard, 1997)
   2202..2221    +  promoter       PLtetO-1 promoter (fragment): modified phage lambda PL promoter with tet operator sites (Lutz and Bujard, 1997)
   2229..2262    +  promoter       TRE3GV promoter (fragment): 3rd-generation Tet-responsive promoter that can be activated by binding of Tet-On® 3G, optimized for retroviral and lentiviral vectors
   2339..2359    +  CDS            FLAG (fragment): FLAG® epitope tag, followed by an enterokinase cleavage site
   2372..2398    +  CDS            3xHA (fragment): three tandem HA epitope tags
   2415..2432    +  protein_bind   attB1 (fragment): mutant version of attB; core recombination site for the Gateway® BP reaction BP Clonase™
   2432..5584    +  CDS            OTUD4 (fragment): OTUD4_HUMAN - Also known as HIN-1 From Homo sapiens (Human).
   5592..5609    -  protein_bind   attB2 (fragment): mutant version of attB; core recombination site for the Gateway® BP reaction BP Clonase™
   5629..6128    +  promoter       PGK promoter: mouse phosphoglycerate kinase 1 promoter
   6149..6748    +  CDS            PuroR: puromycin N-acetyltransferase; pac from Streptomyces alboniger; confers resistance to puromycin
   6874..7388    +  LTR            3' LTR: 3' long terminal repeat from murine embryonic stem cell virus
   7550..7566    -  protein_bind   lac operator: The lac repressor binds to the lac operator to inhibit transcription in E. coli. This inhibition can be relieved by adding lactose or isopropyl-β-D-thiogalactopyranoside (IPTG). lac repressor encoded by lacI
   7574..7604    -  promoter       lac promoter: promoter for the E. coli lac operon
   7619..7640    -  protein_bind   CAP binding site: CAP binding activates transcription in the presence of cAMP. E. coli catabolite activator protein
   7653..7745    -  CDS            lacI (fragment): lac repressor; lacI; The lac repressor binds to the lac operator to inhibit transcription in E. coli. This inhibition can be relieved by adding lactose or isopropyl-β-D-thiogalactopyranoside (IPTG).
   7928..8516    -  rep_origin     ori: high-copy-number ColE1/pMB1/pBR322/pUC origin of replication
   8687..9547    -  CDS            AmpR: β-lactamase; bla; confers resistance to ampicillin, carbenicillin, and related antibiotics
   9548..9652    -  promoter       AmpR promoter: bla
   9747..9782    +  CDS            rop (fragment): Rop protein, which maintains plasmids at low copy number; rop
   9884..9983    +  misc_feature   bom (fragment): basis of mobility region from pBR322
   9989..10138   -  CDS            lacZα (fragment): LacZα fragment of β-galactosidase; lacZ fragment
  10138..36      -  CDS            TcR (fragment) (across the origin): tetracycline efflux protein; tet; confers resistance to tetracycline
