[The description below was written by a language model from this plasmid's Addgene catalogue record and pLannotate feature annotations shown in this document.]
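Description:
Flag-HA-OTUD4 is a gammaretroviral mammalian expression plasmid of about 10.3 kb, built by Gateway LR recombination of a human OTUD4 open reading frame (OTU domain containing 4, also called HIN1 or DUBA6) into the destination vector pDEST_Tet_ON_CMV_N_FLAG_HA_PGK_puro. In bacteria it is maintained through a high-copy ColE1/pUC-type origin and selected with ampicillin via the β-lactamase gene. Short fragments of lacI, lacZα, rop, bom and a tetracycline resistance gene are also annotated and appear to be non-functional remnants of earlier cloning vectors.

The transferable region is bounded by murine embryonic stem cell virus 5' and 3' LTRs and includes the MESV Ψ packaging signal with a truncated gag segment lacking its start codon, which together allow the transcript to be packaged into retroviral particles when the viral proteins are supplied in trans by a packaging system. Within this unit, the CMV immediate early enhancer and promoter are followed by two short tet operator-like matches, consistent with the tetracycline-regulatable design implied by the backbone name, although the record does not describe how this regulation operates. The promoter drives an N-terminal FLAG and HA tandem epitope tag, followed by an attB1 site, the unmutated OTUD4 coding sequence and an attB2 site. A downstream mouse PGK promoter expresses puromycin N-acetyltransferase, so that transduced or transfected cells can be selected with puromycin. The construct comes from a study mapping the interaction landscape of human deubiquitinating enzymes. The dual tag fits stable expression of OTUD4 for affinity purification and identification of associated proteins.
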