Addgene plasmid #22594: Flag-HA-OTUD4
Depositing lab: Wade Harper. Depositing organization: Harvard Medical School. Publication: Defining the human deubiquitinating enzyme interaction landscape. Sowa ME, Bennett EJ, Gygi SP, Harper JW. Cell. 2009 Jul 23. 138(2):389-403. 10.1016/j.cell.2009.04.042 PubMed 19615732.
Backbone
  Vector backbone: pDEST_Tet_ON_CMV_N_FLAG_HA_PGK_puro
  Backbone manufacturer: Harper_Lab
  Vector type: Mammalian Expression, Retroviral
  Selectable markers: Puromycin
Growth in bacteria
  Bacterial resistance: Ampicillin, 100 μg/mL
  Growth temperature: 37°C
  Growth strain: NEB Stable
  Copy number: High Copy
Gene/Insert
  Gene/Insert name: OTUD4 (alt names: OTU domain containing 4; DKFZp434I0721, HIN1, HSHIN1, KIAA1046)
  Species: H. sapiens (human)
  Mutation: None
  GenBank ID: BC118653
  Entrez Gene: OTUD4 (a.k.a. DUBA6, HIN1, HSHIN1)
  Tag / fusion protein: HA (N terminal on backbone); FLAG (N terminal on backbone)
  Cloning method: Gateway Cloning; 5′ cloning site GATEWAY_LR (unknown if destroyed); 3′ cloning site GATEWAY_LR (unknown if destroyed)
  Sequencing primers: 5′ CMV_forward
Resource information
  A portion of this plasmid was derived from a plasmid made by: MGC/Open
Terms and licenses: Academic/Nonprofit Terms; Industry Terms: Not Available to Industry
How to cite: Flag-HA-OTUD4 was a gift from Wade Harper (Addgene plasmid # 22594)
