>Addgene plasmid #22594 | Flag-HA-OTUD4 | addgene partial sequence | sequence record 28395 | 22594 with CMV-F
GAGCTCTCCCTATCAGTGATAGAGATCTCCCTATCAGTGATAGAGATCGTCGACGAGCTCGTTTAGTGAA
CCGTCAGATCGCCTGGAGACGCCATCCACGCTGTTTTGACCTCCATAGAAGACACCGGGACCGATCCAGC
CTCCGGGGATCTGCCACCATGGACTACAAGGATGACGATGACAAGCTCGATGGAGGATACCCATACGATG
TTCCAGATTACGCTGCTCGAGGTTATCAAACAAGTTTGTACAAAAAAGTTGGCATGGCCTGTATTCACTA
TCTTCGAGAGAACAGAGAGAAATTTGAAGCGTTTATAGAAGGATCATTTGAAGAATATTTAAAGCGTTTG
GAAAATCCACAGGAATGGGTAGGACAAGTGGAAATAAGTGCCCTTTCTCTTATGTACAGGAAAGATTTTA
TAATTTATCGGGAACCAAATGTTTCTCCTTCACAAGTAACAGAAAATAATTTTCCTGAAAAGGTGTTACT
GTGTTTTTCAAATGGAAATCATTATGATATTGTGTATCCCATAAAGTATAAAGAAAGCTCTGCTATGTGT
CAGTCTCTCCTTTATGAATTGCTGTATGAGAAGGTATTTAAAACTGATGTTAGTAAAATTGTGATGGAAC
TAGACACGTTGGAAGTAGCTGATGAAGATAACAGTGTGAAATATCAGATTCAGANGATGACAGTTGCAA
